>Addgene plasmid #211319 | pBiT3.1-C_NWD2:944-1662 | addgene full sequence | sequence record 423465 | Addgene NGS Result
AAGACGCGTTAATTAAGACGTCGGCAGTGAAAAAAATGCTTTATTTGTGAAATTTGTGATGCTATTGCTT
TATTTGTAACCATTATAAGCTGCAATAAACAAGTTAACAACAACAATTGCATTCATTTTATGTTTCAGGT
TCAGGGGGAGGTGTGGGAGGTTTTTTAAAGCAAGTAAAACCTCTACAAATGTGGTATGGCTGATTATGAT
CCGCGGCCGCAATACGTCGACGTTATCAGCTGACTTCGTACGAGAGCCTAGGATTATGGCGCGCCACTAG
TTATTAATAGTAATCAATTACGGGGTCATTAGTTCATAGCCCATATATGGAGTTCCGCGTTACATAACTT
ACGGTAAATGGCCCGCCTGGCTGACCGCCCAACGACCCCCGCCCATTGACGTCAATAATGACGTATGTTC
CCATAGTAACGCCAATAGGGACTTTCCATTGACGTCAATGGGTGGAGTATTTACGGTAAACTGCCCACTT
GGCAGTACATCAAGTGTATCATATGCCAAGTCCGCCCCCTATTGACGTCAATGACGGTAAATGGCCCGCC
TGGCATTATGCCCAGTACATGACCTTACGGGACTTTCCTACTTGGCAGTACATCTACGTATTAGTCATCG
CTATTACCATGGTGATGCGGTTTTGGCAGTACACCAATGGGCGTGGATAGCGGTTTGACTCACGGGGATT
TCCAAGTCTCCACCCCATTGACGTCAATGGGAGTTTGTTTTGGCACCAAAATCAACGGGACTTTCCAAAA
TGTCGTAATAACCCCGCCCCGTTGACGCAAATGGGCGGTAGGCGTGTACGGTGGGAGGTCTATATAAGCA
GAGCTGGTTTAGTGAACCGTCAGATCACTAGAATCTTTATTGCGGTAGTTTATCACAGTTAAATTGCTAA
CGCAGTCAGTGCTTCTGACACAACAGTCTCGAACTTAAGCTGCAGAAGTTGGTCGTGAGGCACTGGGCAG
GTAAGTATCAAGGTTACAAGACAGGTTTAAGGAGACCAATAGAAACTGGGCTTGTCGAGACAGAGAAGAC
TCTTGCGTTTCTGATAGGCACCTATTGGTCTTACTGACATCCACTTTGCCTTTCTCTCCACAGGTGTCCA
CTCCCAGTTCAATTACAGCTCTTAAGGCTAGAGTATTAATACGACTCACTATAGGGGCGATCGCAACAAG
CTTCGGGAAGATCTGGAGCTAGCGGCGGGGGATCCGGTGGGAATTCGACACCATGTCCATTGTACCACTG
CATTCATCCATGGATGTGACATACAGCCCAGAGCGTCTTCCCTTATCATCCAGTCACCTGCATGTCACAG
AGATCCTGCCTACCTGTAACCCCAGCACTGTCCTCACAGCTTTAGAAAATGGTTCCATCAGCACCTGGGA
TGTAGAGACTCGACAGCTACTCAGGCAAATCACCACAGCCCAGTCTGTCATCCTGGGCATGAAACTCACC
AGTGATGAAAAGTACCTTGTGGTGGCTACAACAAATAACACCTTGTTGATTTATGACAATGTCAATTCTT
GCCTCCTGTCTGAAGTAGAAATCAAGGGGACCAAGCATGGAAGCAGCGCCACCTACATCAATGGATTTAC
ACTGTCCGCCAACCACGCCCTTGCATGGCTCGAAGCCAGCAAAGATGTCACTGTCATCGATCTGCTGTAC
GGATGGCCGCTTTACCAGTTCCACTGCTGGTATGAAGTGACGTGCGTCCAGTGCTCCCTGGATGGTCTGT
ATGCTTTCTGTGGCCAATACCTGAACACAACCACCATATTTCATTTAGGGAGTGGAGAAAAGTTATGTAC
AGTGACATCAGAATTTTCAGGTGGATTTGTGAAGTTTCTTCTTATCTTGGACACAGCTCAGGAAATGGTC
ATGGTAGACAGTGAAGGAAGTCTTTCTGTTTGGAATACTGAGGACATTTCCAGCCCCCAGCTGACTGATG
ACTTTGATTGCCGAAGAGAAGACAGTGAGGTGGTCAGCATTGAGCTTTCAGAAGACCAAAGTGCAGTTCT
GATCTGTAAAGCCCTCAGCATTGAGCTCTTAGATACTGGTCTGTGGAAGGTGGCTGAAAAGTTCAGAGCC
AAGCACAACGAACGCTTTATATCTGCCGTGCTGTCTAAAAATGGAGATTGTATCATCGCCACCATGGAAA
ATACCTCAGCTGTGTTTTTTTGGAGGCGGGACACAGGACAGTGTATGGCAAGCTTGCAGGAAATCTCAGG
TTCCATTGTTAAGTTAGTGAAATCCAGTCACCACAATATGCTACTGTCTTTATCAACCAGTGGTGTTCTT
TCCATTTGGGACATAGATATAATCACAGCTATGTCCAACATAGATAAGACTGGAAAACCCATCCAAAGTC
TGTTGTTGCCTGCTAGAGGGGAAATCATTTACTCCCTGGATGGATCCGATTGTGTTCATAAGTGGAACTT
CAGCAGTGGCTTCATCGAAGCAGTATTCAAGCATGAAGGAATAGTTGAACACTGTGTGTTAACATCCACC
GGAGATATAATGGTGACATCAGATGACAAAAGCAGCCAGTATGTCTGGCACACCAGCAGTGGTGAAAACC
TTTTTCGAATTAACGGGCAGAGAATATCTCAGCTGCTGATTACACACAATGACCAGTTTGTGGTCTCGCT
CTGTGAGGAAAATGCCTCCAGGGTTTGGAGGCTCGCCACAGGCCACAGGGTCTGCAACATTCTGACCACT
TTGCAGAATGCCTTTATTACCTCCGCAAATACCTTCGTGGTGGGAATGACTAAAAGCAAAGTGTTGGCAG
TCAGTCTTTGGACAGGAAGTATCACCAAGAAATTTTGCTGTGAAGATGGGACCACCATCGTGAATTTTAA
ATTAATCCCTGACTGTCCTGATATCATCGTGTTTATCACATCGGCCGAGACTGTGAACATCTGGAGTCTG
ACAGATGAAGTGATCTGTCGGCGCGTGCAACTTCCAAACAACTTCTTGAAAAATCTGGAGGACTTTGAAA
TTTCTCCCAATGGAAAGCTAGGCATTATAGCCAGGGGAGATGAAAACATCAATGTGCTAGATTTATACAG
TGGTAAATTGCGGGTGGTTCACGCCTCTGGGATCATCTGGCGGCAGAGGTTGTCTCGGGATGGTCGCTAC
CTGGTATACATTTGTTTCCGAAATGGGGAGGAGGAGGATGAAAATGGTGCAATATTCAGTTTAATTGTAA
TGAGACTGGCAGATGGCAAAAATATCGGTGCTTGTTCCCTTTACAAAACACCAACTTTCCTTGCACTCTC
CCAGAGGCACCTGAACATCATTGTGGGCTTTGATGATGGGAGTATAGGGATCTACACGGTAGTAGACCGT
GTAGATGCTGCACTGAAAATCAAAATTGCCACTTCAAATAGCGGCTCGAGCGGTGGGAGCTCCGGTGTGA
GCGGCTGGCGGCTGTTCAAGAAGATTAGCTAAGTTTAAACGGCCGCGACTCTAGACTGCAGGCATGCAAG
CTGATTTGGCTGCTGCCACCGCTGAGCAAGGCCGCTTCGAGCAGACATGATAAGATACATTGATGAGTTT
GGACAAACCACAACTAGAATGCAGTGAAAAAAATGCTTTATTTGTGAAATTTGTGATGCTATTGCTTTAT
TTGTAACCATTATAAGCTGCAATAAACAAGTTAACAACAACAATTGCATTCATTTTATGTTTCAGGTTCA
GGGGGAGATGTGGGAGGTTTTTTTAAGCAAGTAAAACCTCTACAAATGTGGTAAAATCTTAATTAAGACT
TCTAATATAACTTCGTATAGCATACATTATACGAAGTTATGGTTCCACTGTTGACAATTAATCATCGGCA
TAGTATATCGGCATAGTATAATACGACAAGGTGAGGAACTAAACCCAGGAGGCAGATCATGATTGAACAA
GATGGATTGCACGCAGGTTCTCCGGCCGCTTGGGTGGAGAGGCTATTCGGCTATGACTGGGCACAACAGA
CAATCGGCTGCTCTGATGCCGCCGTGTTCCGGCTGTCAGCGCAGGGGCGCCCGGTTCTTTTTGTCAAGAC
CGACCTGTCCGGTGCCCTGAATGAACTGCAGGACGAGGCAGCGCGGCTATCGTGGCTGGCCACGACGGGC
GTTCCTTGCGCAGCTGTGCTCGACGTTGTCACTGAAGCGGGAAGGGACTGGCTGCTATTGGGCGAAGTGC
CGGGGCAGGATCTCCTGTCATCTCACCTTGCTCCTGCCGAGAAAGTATCCATCATGGCTGATGCAATGCG
GCGGCTGCATACGCTTGATCCGGCTACCTGCCCATTCGACCACCAAGCGAAACATCGCATCGAGCGAGCA
CGTACTCGGATGGAAGCCGGTCTTGTCGATCAGGATGATCTGGACGAAGAGCATCAGGGGCTCGCGCCAG
CCGAACTGTTCGCCAGGCTCAAGGCGCGCATGCCCGACGGCGAGGATCTCGTCGTGACCCATGGCGATGC
CTGCTTGCCGAATATCATGGTGGAAAATGGCCGCTTTTCTGGATTCATCGACTGTGGCCGGCTGGGTGTG
GCGGACCGCTATCAGGACATAGCGTTGGCTACCCGTGATATTGCTGAAGAGCTTGGCGGCGAATGGGCTG
ACCGCTTCCTCGTGCTTTACGGTATCGCCGCTCCCGATTCGCAGCGCATCGCCTTCTATCGCCTTCTTGA
CGAGTTCTTCTGATTCGAAATGACCGACCAAGCGACGCCCAACCGGTATCAGCTCACTCAAAGGCGGTAA
TACGGTTATCCACAGAATCAGGGGATAACGCAGGAAAGAACATGTGAGCAAAAGGCCAGCAAAAGGCCAG
GAACCGTAAAAAGGCCGCGTTGCTGGCGTTTTTCCATAGGCTCCGCCCCCCTGACGAGCATCACAAAAAT
CGACGCTCAAGTCAGAGGTGGCGAAACCCGACAGGACTATAAAGATACCAGGCGTTTCCCCCTGGAAGCT
CCCTCGTGCGCTCTCCTGTTCCGACCCTGCCGCTTACCGGATACCTGTCCGCCTTTCTCCCTTCGGGAAG
CGTGGCGCTTTCTCATAGCTCACGCTGTAGGTATCTCAGTTCGGTGTAGGTCGTTCGCTCCAAGCTGGGC
TGTGTGCACGAACCCCCCGTTCAGCCCGACCGCTGCGCCTTATCCGGTAACTATCGTCTTGAGTCCAACC
CGGTAAGACACGACTTATCGCCACTGGCAGCAGCCACTGGTAACAGGATTAGCAGAGCGAGGTATGTAGG
CGGTGCTACAGAGTTCTTGAAGTGGTGGCCTAACTACGGCTACACTAGAAGGACAGTATTTGGTATCTGC
GCTCTGCTGAAGCCAGTTACCTTCGGAAAAAGAGTTGGTAGCTCTTGATCCGGCAAACAAACCACCGCTG
GTAGCGGTGGTTTTTTTGTTTGCAAGCAGCAGATTACGCGCAGAAAAAAAGGATTTCAAGAAGATCCTTT
GATCTTTTCTACGGGGTCTGACGCTCAGTGGAACGAAAACTCACGTTAAGGGATTTTGGTCATGAGATTA
TCAAAAAGGATCTTCACCTAGATCCTTTTATAGTCCGGAATCGTCACACAAAAAACCAACACACAGATGT
AATGAAAATAAAGATATTTTATTGCGGCCATCGTGATGGCTAGAGTTTAGCCCTCCCACACATAACCAGA
GGGCAGCAATTCACGAATCCCAACTGCCGTCGGCTGTCCATCACTGTCCTTCACTATGGCTTTGATCCCA
GGATGCAGATCGAGAAGCACCTGTCGGCACCGTCCGCAGGGGCTCAAGATGCCCCTGTTCTCATTTCCGA
TCGCGACGATACAAGTCAGGTTGCCAGCTGCCGCAGCAGCAGCAGTGCCCAGCACCACGAGTTCTGCACA
AGGTCCCCCAGTAAAATGATATACATTGACACCAGTGAAGATGCGGCCGTCGCTAGAGAGAGCTGCGCTG
GCGACGCTGTAGTCTTCAGAGATGGGGATGCTGTTGATTGTAGCCGTTGCTCTTTCAATGAGGGTGGATT
CTTCTTGAGACAAAGGCTTGGCCATGGTGGCGCTAGTGTCAGAAGAATCGAGCTTTTTGCAAAAGCCTAG
GCCTCCAAAAAAGCCTCCTCACTACTTCTGGAATAGCTCAGAGGCCGAGGCGGCCTCGGCCTCTGCATAA
ATAAAAAAAATTAGTCAGCCATGGGGCGGAGAATGGGCGGAACTGGGCGGAGTTAGGGGCGGGATGGGCG
GAGTTAGGGGCGGGACTATGGTTGCTGACTAATTGAGATGCATGCTTTGCATACTTCTGCCTGCTGGGGA
GCCTGGGGACTTTCCACACCTGGTTGCTGACTAATTGAGATGCATGCTTTGCATACTTCTGCCTGCTGGG
GAGCCTGGGGACTTTCCACACCCTAACTGACACACATTCCACAGCTGGTTCTTTCCGCCTCAGAAGGTAC
CTAACCAAGTTCCTCTTTCAGAGGTTATTTCAGGCCATGGTGCTGCGC
Features (pLannotate 1.2.2; 17 found; start..end, strand, type, name):
     24..105     -  polyA_signal   SV40 poly(A) signal: SV40 polyadenylation signal
    128..211     -  CDS            large T antigen (fragment): large T antigen from SV40 (simian virus 40)
    276..641     +  enhancer       CMV enhancer: human cytomegalovirus immediate early enhancer
    643..842     +  promoter       CMV promoter: human cytomegalovirus (CMV) immediate early promoter
    981..1113    +  intron         chimeric intron: chimera between introns from human β-globin and immunoglobulin heavy chain genes
   1157..1175    +  promoter       T7 promoter: promoter for bacteriophage T7 RNA polymerase
   1246..3402    +  CDS            Nwd2 (fragment): NWD2_MOUSE - Also known as Kiaa1239. Experimental evidence at protein level: Swiss-Prot protein existence level 1. From Mus musculus (Mouse).
   3498..3525    +  CDS            SET1 (fragment): solubility-enhancement tag derived from T7 phage gene 10B
   3551..3672    -  polyA_signal   SV40 poly(A) signal: SV40 polyadenylation signal
   3695..3763    -  CDS            large T antigen (fragment): large T antigen from SV40 (simian virus 40)
   3787..3820    +  protein_bind   loxP: Cre-mediated recombination occurs in the 8-bp core sequence (GCATACAT). Cre recombinase
   3830..3877    +  promoter       EM7 promoter: synthetic bacterial promoter&nbsp
   3909..4700    +  CDS            neo: KKA2_KLEPN - Also known as kan, nptII. Experimental evidence at protein level: Swiss-Prot protein existence level 1. Resistance to kanamycin, neomycin, paromomycin, ribostamycin, butirosin and gentamicin B. From Klebsiella pneumoniae.
   4861..5449    -  rep_origin     ori: high-copy-number ColE1/pMB1/pBR322/pUC origin of replication
   5575..5623    -  polyA_signal   poly(A) signal: synthetic polyadenylation signal
   5647..6045    -  CDS            BSD: blasticidin S deaminase; Aspergillus terreus BSD; confers resistance to blasticidin
   6076..6433    -  promoter       SV40 promoter: SV40 enhancer and early promoter
