[The description below was written by a language model from this plasmid's Addgene catalogue record and pLannotate feature annotations shown in this document.]
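Description:
pBiT3.1-C_NWD2:944-1662 is a mammalian expression plasmid built on Promega's pBiT3.1-C backbone, carrying a wild-type fragment of human NWD2 (also known as KIAA1239) spanning residues S944 to S1662. The 2,157 bp insert came from synthetic double-stranded DNA and was introduced by ligation-independent cloning between EcoRI and XhoI sites, both of which are retained. Expression is driven by the CMV immediate-early enhancer and promoter, followed by a chimeric β-globin/immunoglobulin intron that promotes efficient transcript processing, and the transcript is terminated by an SV40 polyadenylation signal. A T7 promoter sits just upstream of the coding sequence and serves as the 5′ sequencing primer site. The automated annotation labels the open reading frame as a mouse Nwd2 fragment, which most likely reflects best-match homology, since the catalogue records the insert as human. The fragment is fused through a flexible glycine-serine linker to a C-terminal HiBiT tag, the short peptide that complements LgBiT to reconstitute luminescent NanoLuc. A short "SET1" hit downstream of the insert is probably a spurious annotation.

The plasmid is propagated at high copy in E. coli from a ColE1/pUC-type origin and selected with kanamycin through the neo (nptII) gene, which is expressed from the bacterial EM7 promoter with a loxP site lying just upstream. The catalogue lists neomycin/G418 as the mammalian selectable marker. However, the feature table shows no eukaryotic promoter in front of neo, and it does show an SV40 promoter-driven blasticidin S deaminase cassette with a synthetic poly(A) signal that the catalogue does not mention. The construct was deposited with a study evaluating the ligandability of WD40 repeat-containing proteins, where HiBiT-tagged fragments allow luminescence-based quantification of the protein in cells.
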