Addgene plasmid #211319: pBiT3.1-C_NWD2:944-1662
Purpose: Mammalian expression of human NWD2 fragment S944 to S1662. C-terminal HiBiT tag.
Depositing lab: Cheryl Arrowsmith. Depositing organization: University of Toronto. Publication: A Target Class Ligandability Evaluation of WD40 Repeat-Containing Proteins. Ackloo S, Li F, Szewczyk M, Seitova A, Loppnau P, Zeng H, Xu J, Ahmad S, Arnautova YA, Baghaie AJ, Beldar S, Bolotokova A, Centrella PA, Chau I, Clark MA, Cuozzo JW, Dehghani-Tafti S, Disch JS, Dong A, Dumas A, Feng JA, Ghiabi P, Gibson E, Gilmer J, Goldman B, Green SR, Guie MA, Guilinger JP, Harms N, Herasymenko O, Houliston S, Hutchinson A, Kearnes S, Keefe AD, Kimani SW, Kramer T, Kutera M, Kwak HA, Lento C, Li Y, Liu J, Loup J, Machado RAC, Mulhern CJ, Perveen S, Righetto GL, Riley P, Shrestha S, Sigel EA, Silva M, Sintchak MD, Slakman BL, Taylor RD, Thompson J, Torng W, Underkoffler C, von Rechenberg M, Walsh RT, Watson I, Wilson DJ, Wolf E, Yadav M, Yazdi AK, Zhang J, Zhang Y, Santhakumar V, Edwards AM, Barsyte-Lovejoy D, Schapira M, Brown PJ, Halabelian L, Arrowsmith CH. J Med Chem. 2025 Jan 23;68(2):1092-1112. doi: 10.1021/acs.jmedchem.4c02010. Epub 2024 Nov 4. PubMed 39495097.
Backbone
  Vector backbone: pBiT3.1-C
  Backbone manufacturer: Promega
  Vector type: Mammalian Expression
  Selectable markers: Neomycin (select with G418)
Growth in bacteria
  Bacterial resistance: Kanamycin, 50 μg/mL
  Growth temperature: 37°C
  Growth strain: DH5alpha
  Copy number: High Copy
Gene/Insert
  Gene/Insert name: NWD2:S944-S1662
  Species: H. sapiens (human)
  Insert size (bp): 2157
  Mutation: wild type
  Entrez Gene: KIAA1239
  Promoter: CMV
  Tag / fusion protein: GSSGGSSGVSGWRLFKKIS (C terminal on insert)
  Cloning method: Ligation Independent Cloning
  Sequencing primers: 5′ T7; 3′ TTGCTCAGCGGTGGCAGCAG
Resource information
  A portion of this plasmid was derived from a plasmid made by: Integrated DNA Technologies (Synthetic dsDNA)
Terms and licenses: Academic/Nonprofit Terms; Industry Terms: Not Available to Industry
Depositor comments: 5' Cloning Site: EcoR1 (not destroyed), 3' Cloning Site: Xho1 (not destroyed).
How to cite: pBiT3.1-C_NWD2:944-1662 was a gift from Cheryl Arrowsmith (Addgene plasmid # 211319 ; http://n2t.net/addgene:211319 ; RRID:Addgene_211319)
