>Addgene plasmid #211319 | pBiT3.1-C_NWD2:944-1662 | depositor partial sequence | sequence record 412116 | Insert sequence
ATGTCCATTGTACCACTGCATTCATCCATGGATGTGACATACAGCCCAGAGCGTCTTCCCTTATCATCCA
GTCACCTGCATGTCACAGAGATCCTGCCTACCTGTAACCCCAGCACTGTCCTCACAGCTTTAGAAAATGG
TTCCATCAGCACCTGGGATGTAGAGACTCGACAGCTACTCAGGCAAATCACCACAGCCCAGTCTGTCATC
CTGGGCATGAAACTCACCAGTGATGAAAAGTACCTTGTGGTGGCTACAACAAATAACACCTTGTTGATTT
ATGACAATGTCAATTCTTGCCTCCTGTCTGAAGTAGAAATCAAGGGGACCAAGCATGGAAGCAGCGCCAC
CTACATCAATGGATTTACACTGTCCGCCAACCACGCCCTTGCATGGCTCGAAGCCAGCAAAGATGTCACT
GTCATCGATCTGCTGTACGGATGGCCGCTTTACCAGTTCCACTGCTGGTATGAAGTGACGTGCGTCCAGT
GCTCCCTGGATGGTCTGTATGCTTTCTGTGGCCAATACCTGAACACAACCACCATATTTCATTTAGGGAG
TGGAGAAAAGTTATGTACAGTGACATCAGAATTTTCAGGTGGATTTGTGAAGTTTCTTCTTATCTTGGAC
ACAGCTCAGGAAATGGTCATGGTAGACAGTGAAGGAAGTCTTTCTGTTTGGAATACTGAGGACATTTCCA
GCCCCCAGCTGACTGATGACTTTGATTGCCGAAGAGAAGACAGTGAGGTGGTCAGCATTGAGCTTTCAGA
AGACCAAAGTGCAGTTCTGATCTGTAAAGCCCTCAGCATTGAGCTCTTAGATACTGGTCTGTGGAAGGTG
GCTGAAAAGTTCAGAGCCAAGCACAACGAACGCTTTATATCTGCCGTGCTGTCTAAAAATGGAGATTGTA
TCATCGCCACCATGGAAAATACCTCAGCTGTGTTTTTTTGGAGGCGGGACACAGGACAGTGTATGGCAAG
CTTGCAGGAAATCTCAGGTTCCATTGTTAAGTTAGTGAAATCCAGTCACCACAATATGCTACTGTCTTTA
TCAACCAGTGGTGTTCTTTCCATTTGGGACATAGATATAATCACAGCTATGTCCAACATAGATAAGACTG
GAAAACCCATCCAAAGTCTGTTGTTGCCTGCTAGAGGGGAAATCATTTACTCCCTGGATGGATCCGATTG
TGTTCATAAGTGGAACTTCAGCAGTGGCTTCATCGAAGCAGTATTCAAGCATGAAGGAATAGTTGAACAC
TGTGTGTTAACATCCACCGGAGATATAATGGTGACATCAGATGACAAAAGCAGCCAGTATGTCTGGCACA
CCAGCAGTGGTGAAAACCTTTTTCGAATTAACGGGCAGAGAATATCTCAGCTGCTGATTACACACAATGA
CCAGTTTGTGGTCTCGCTCTGTGAGGAAAATGCCTCCAGGGTTTGGAGGCTCGCCACAGGCCACAGGGTC
TGCAACATTCTGACCACTTTGCAGAATGCCTTTATTACCTCCGCAAATACCTTCGTGGTGGGAATGACTA
AAAGCAAAGTGTTGGCAGTCAGTCTTTGGACAGGAAGTATCACCAAGAAATTTTGCTGTGAAGATGGGAC
CACCATCGTGAATTTTAAATTAATCCCTGACTGTCCTGATATCATCGTGTTTATCACATCGGCCGAGACT
GTGAACATCTGGAGTCTGACAGATGAAGTGATCTGTCGGCGCGTGCAACTTCCAAACAACTTCTTGAAAA
ATCTGGAGGACTTTGAAATTTCTCCCAATGGAAAGCTAGGCATTATAGCCAGGGGAGATGAAAACATCAA
TGTGCTAGATTTATACAGTGGTAAATTGCGGGTGGTTCACGCCTCTGGGATCATCTGGCGGCAGAGGTTG
TCTCGGGATGGTCGCTACCTGGTATACATTTGTTTCCGAAATGGGGAGGAGGAGGATGAAAATGGTGCAA
TATTCAGTTTAATTGTAATGAGACTGGCAGATGGCAAAAATATCGGTGCTTGTTCCCTTTACAAAACACC
AACTTTCCTTGCACTCTCCCAGAGGCACCTGAACATCATTGTGGGCTTTGATGATGGGAGTATAGGGATC
TACACGGTAGTAGACCGTGTAGATGCTGCACTGAAAATCAAAATTGCCACTTCAAATAGC
